Addgene plasmid #83570: pIRES-hrGFP II-TET1_CD
Purpose: Expresses the catalytic domain of TET1 in mammalian cells
Depositing lab: Jean-Pierre Issa. Depositing organization: Temple University Health Sciences Center. Publication: TET1 is a maintenance DNA demethylase that prevents methylation spreading in differentiated cells. Jin C, Lu Y, Jelinek J, Liang S, Estecio MR, Barton MC, Issa JP. Nucleic Acids Res. 2014 Jun;42(11):6956-71. doi: 10.1093/nar/gku372. Epub 2014 May 29. PubMed 24875481.
Backbone
  Vector backbone: pIRES-hrGFPII
  Backbone manufacturer: Stratagene
  Backbone size w/o insert (bp): 5500
  Total vector size (bp): 7654
  Vector type: Mammalian Expression
Growth in bacteria
  Bacterial resistance: Kanamycin, 50 μg/mL
  Growth temperature: 37°C
  Growth strain: DH5alpha
  Copy number: Unknown
Gene/Insert
  Gene/Insert name: Tet Methylcytosine Dioxygenase 1 (alt name: TET1)
  Species: H. sapiens (human)
  Insert size (bp): 2154
  Mutation: TET1 amino acids 1-1417 deleted
  GenBank ID: NM_030625
  Entrez Gene: TET1 (a.k.a. CXXC6, LCX, bA119F7.1)
  Promoter: CMV
  Tag / fusion protein: 3X FLAG tag (C terminal on backbone); hr GFP II (C terminal on backbone)
  Cloning method: Restriction Enzyme; 5′ cloning site EcoRI (unknown if destroyed); 3′ cloning site NotI (unknown if destroyed)
  Sequencing primers: 5′ ATGGGCGGTAGGCGTGTA; 3′ ATGCAGTCGTCGAGGAATTG
Terms and licenses: Academic/Nonprofit Terms; Industry Terms: Not Available to Industry
How to cite: pIRES-hrGFP II-TET1_CD was a gift from Jean-Pierre Issa (Addgene plasmid # 83570 ; http://n2t.net/addgene:83570 ; RRID:Addgene_83570)
