[The description below was written by a language model from this plasmid's Addgene catalogue record and pLannotate feature annotations shown in this document.]
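Description:
pIRES-hrGFP II-TET1_CD is a mammalian expression plasmid built on the Stratagene pIRES-hrGFP II backbone and designed to express the catalytic domain of human TET1 (Tet methylcytosine dioxygenase 1). It is propagated in E. coli through a high-copy ColE1/pUC-type origin and selected with kanamycin. The NeoR/KanR gene sits behind both a bacterial (bla) promoter and the SV40 early promoter/origin and ends in an HSV TK polyadenylation signal, so the same marker can in principle confer G418 resistance in mammalian cells. An f1 origin is also present. The catalogue gives a total size of 7,654 bp, while the sequenced record is 7,751 nt.

The insert, cloned between EcoRI and NotI, is a roughly 2.2 kb fragment of TET1 lacking amino acids 1–1417. This leaves the C-terminal dioxygenase region, which oxidises 5-methylcytosine to 5-hydroxymethylcytosine and further oxidised derivatives in the active DNA demethylation pathway. Transcription is driven by the CMV immediate early enhancer/promoter, and the coding region is followed by a backbone-encoded C-terminal 3×FLAG tag; the annotation software detected only a FLAG fragment here. Although the catalogue lists hrGFP II as a tag, the feature table shows an EMCV IRES between the FLAG sequence and the humanized Renilla GFP. The reporter is therefore translated separately from the same bicistronic transcript rather than fused to TET1, and the transcript terminates at a bGH polyadenylation signal. Green fluorescence thus marks transfected cells expressing the TET1 message, while FLAG allows detection or pull-down of the protein. Flanking T7 and T3 promoters are also annotated. The construct is suited to overexpressing TET1 catalytic activity in mammalian cells to study DNA demethylation.
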