Features (pLannotate 1.2.2; 21 found; start..end, strand, type, name):
      9..597     +  rep_origin     ori: high-copy-number ColE1/pMB1/pBR322/pUC origin of replication
    742..1121    +  enhancer       CMV enhancer: human cytomegalovirus immediate early enhancer
   1194..1211    -  promoter       CMV promoter (fragment): human cytomegalovirus (CMV) immediate early promoter
   1281..1325    +  promoter       CMVd3 promoter: truncated human cytomegalovirus (CMV) immediate early promoter that yields strongly reduced expression relative to the full-length promoter
   1321..1354    +  LTR            5' LTR (truncated) (fragment): truncated 5' long terminal repeat (LTR) from HIV-1
   1370..1388    +  promoter       T7 promoter: promoter for bacteriophage T7 RNA polymerase
   1477..3651    +  CDS            TET1 (fragment): TET1_HUMAN - Also known as CXXC6, KIAA1676, LCX. Experimental evidence at protein level: Swiss-Prot protein existence level 1. Dioxygenase that catalyzes the conversion of the modified genomic base 5-methylcytosine (5mC) into 5-hydroxymethylcytosine (5hmC) and plays a key role in active DNA demethylation. Also mediates subsequent conversion of 5hmC into 5-formylcytosine (5fC), and conversion of 5fC to 5-carboxylcytosine (5caC). Conversion of 5mC into 5hmC, 5fC and 5caC probably constitutes the first step in cytosine demethylation. Methylation at the C5 position of cytosine bases is an epigenet
   3703..3723    +  CDS            FLAG (fragment): FLAG® epitope tag, followed by an enterokinase cleavage site
   3807..4379    +  misc_feature   IRES: internal ribosome entry site (IRES) of the encephalomyocarditis virus (EMCV)
   4385..5104    +  CDS            hrGFP: humanized Renilla green fluorescent protein mammalian codon-optimized
   5135..5153    -  promoter       T3 promoter: promoter for bacteriophage T3 RNA polymerase
   5179..5385    +  polyA_signal   bGH poly(A) signal: bovine growth hormone polyadenylation signal
   5426..5854    -  rep_origin     f1 ori (sequence partly withheld): f1 bacteriophage origin of replication; arrow indicates direction of (+) strand synthesis
   5881..5983    +  promoter       AmpR promoter: bla
   6028..6099    +  promoter       SV40 promoter (fragment): SV40 enhancer and early promoter
   6100..6171    +  promoter       SV40 promoter (fragment): SV40 enhancer and early promoter
   6175..6309    +  rep_origin     SV40 ori: SV40 origin of replication
   6358..7152    +  CDS            NeoR/KanR: aminoglycoside phosphotransferase from Tn5; aph(3')-II (or nptII); confers resistance to neomycin, kanamycin, and G418 (Geneticin®)
   7173..7325    +  CDS            ble (fragment): BLE_KLEPN - Experimental evidence at protein level: Swiss-Prot protein existence level 1. Binding protein with a strong affinity to the bleomycin family of antibiotics. Binds to CL990; an antimitotic-antibiotic compound. From Klebsiella pneumoniae.
   7384..7431    +  polyA_signal   HSV TK poly(A) signal: herpes simplex virus thymidine kinase polyadenylation signal (Cole and Stacy, 1985)
   7522..7538    -  polyA_signal   bGH poly(A) signal (fragment): bovine growth hormone polyadenylation signal
>Addgene plasmid #83570 | pIRES-hrGFP II-TET1_CD | addgene full sequence | sequence record 191046 | Addgene NGS Result
GGATCTTCTTGAGATCCTTTTTTTCTGCGCGTAATCTGCTGCTTGCAAACAAAAAAACCACCGCTACCAG
CGGTGGTTTGTTTGCCGGATCAAGAGCTACCAACTCTTTTTCCGAAGGTAACTGGCTTCAGCAGAGCGCA
GATACCAAATACTGTTCTTCTAGTGTAGCCGTAGTTAGGCCACCACTTCAAGAACTCTGTAGCACCGCCT
ACATACCTCGCTCTGCTAATCCTGTTACCAGTGGCTGCTGCCAGTGGCGATAAGTCGTGTCTTACCGGGT
TGGACTCAAGACGATAGTTACCGGATAAGGCGCAGCGGTCGGGCTGAACGGGGGGTTCGTGCACACAGCC
CAGCTTGGAGCGAACGACCTACACCGAACTGAGATACCTACAGCGTGAGCTATGAGAAAGCGCCACGCTT
CCCGAAGGGAGAAAGGCGGACAGGTATCCGGTAAGCGGCAGGGTCGGAACAGGAGAGCGCACGAGGGAGC
TTCCAGGGGGAAACGCCTGGTATCTTTATAGTCCTGTCGGGTTTCGCCACCTCTGACTTGAGCGTCGATT
TTTGTGATGCTCGTCAGGGGGGCGGAGCCTATGGAAAAACGCCAGCAACGCGGCCTTTTTACGGTTCCTG
GCCTTTTGCTGGCCTTTTGCTCACATGTTCTTTCCTGCGTTATCCCCTGATTCTGTGGATAACCGTATTA
CCGCCAGGCGCGCCGCGATGTACGGGCCAGATTTACGCGTTGACATTGATTATTGACTAGTTATTAATAG
TAATCAATTACGGGGTCATTAGTTCATAGCCCATATATGGAGTTCCGCGTTACATAACTTACGGTAAATG
GCCCGCCTGGCTGACCGCCCAACGACCCCCGCCCATTGACGTCAATAATGACGTATGTTCCCATAGTAAC
GCCAATAGGGACTTTCCATTGACGTCAATGGGTGGAGTATTTACGGTAAACTGCCCACTTGGCAGTACAT
CAAGTGTATCATATGCCAAGTACGCCCCCTATTGACGTCAATGACGGTAAATGGCCCGCCTGGCATTATG
CCCAGTACATGACCTTATGGGACTTTCCTACTTGGCAGTACATCTACGTATTAGTCATCGCTATTACCAT
GGTGATGCGGTTTTGGCAGTACATCAATGGGCGTGGATAGCGGTTTGACTCACGGGGATTTCCAAGTCTC
CACCCCATTGACGTCAATGGGAGTTTGTTTTGGCACCAAAATCAACGGGACTTTCCAAAATGTCGTAACA
ACTCCGCCCCATTGAAGCAAATGGGCGGTAGGCGTGTACGGTGGGAGGTCTATATAAGCAGAGCTCTCTG
GCTAACTAGAGAACCCACTGCTTACTGGCTTATCGAAATTAATACGACTCACTATAGGGAGACCCAAGCT
TCTGGAGGCCCGGGCTTTCAGGGTACCGAAGAAGGATCCACTAGTAACGGCCGCCAGTGTGCTGGAATTC
GCCCTTACCATGGCTAAAGATTCTGAACTGCCCACCTGCAGCTGTCTTGATCGAGTTATACAAAAAGACA
AAGGCCCATATTATACACACCTTGGGGCAGGACCAAGTGTTGCTGCTGTCAGGGAAATCATGGAGAATAG
GTATGGTCAAAAAGGAAACGCAATAAGGATAGAAATAGTAGTGTACACCGGTAAAGAAGGGAAAAGCTCT
CATGGGTGTCCAATTGCTAAGTGGGTTTTAAGAAGAAGCAGTGATGAAGAAAAAGTTCTTTGTTTGGTCC
GGCAGCGTACAGGCCACCACTGTCCAACTGCTGTGATGGTGGTGCTCATCATGGTGTGGGATGGCATCCC
TCTTCCAATGGCCGACCGGCTATACACAGAGCTCACAGAGAATCTAAAGTCATACAATGGGCACCCTACC
GACAGAAGATGCACCCTCAATGAAAATCGTACCTGTACATGTCAAGGAATTGATCCAGAGACTTGTGGAG
CTTCATTCTCTTTTGGCTGTTCATGGAGTATGTACTTTAATGGCTGTAAGTTTGGTAGAAGCCCAAGCCC
CAGAAGATTTAGAATTGATCCAAGCTCTCCCTTACATGAAAAAAACCTTGAAGATAACTTACAGAGTTTG
GCTACACGATTAGCTCCAATTTATAAGCAGTATGCTCCAGTAGCTTACCAAAATCAGGTGGAATATGAAA
ATGTTGCCCGAGAATGTCGGCTTGGCAGCAAGGAAGGTCGTCCCTTCTCTGGGGTCACTGCTTGCCTGGA
CTTCTGTGCTCATCCCCACAGGGACATTCACAACATGAATAATGGAAGCACTGTGGTTTGTACCTTAACT
CGAGAAGATAACCGCTCTTTGGGTGTTATTCCTCAAGATGAGCAGCTCCATGTGCTACCTCTTTATAAGC
TTTCAGACACAGATGAGTTTGGCTCCAAGGAAGGAATGGAAGCCAAGATCAAATCTGGGGCCATCGAGGT
CCTGGCACCCCGCCGCAAAAAAAGAACGTGTTTCACTCAGCCTGTTCCCCGTTCTGGAAAGAAGAGGGCT
GCGATGATGACGGAGGTTCTTGCACATAAGATAAGGGCAGTGGAAAAGAAACCTATTCCCCGAATCAAGC
GGAAGAATAACTCAACAACAACAAACAACAGTAAGCCTTCGTCACTGCCAACCTTAGGGAGTAACACTGA
GACCGTGCAACCTGAAGTAAAAAGTGAAACCGAACCCCATTTTATCTTAAAAAGTTCAGACAACACTAAA
ACTTATTCGCTGATGCCATCCGCTCCTCACCCAGTGAAAGAGGCATCTCCAGGCTTCTCCTGGTCCCCGA
AGACTGCTTCAGCCACACCAGCTCCACTGAAGAATGACGCAACAGCCTCATGCGGGTTTTCAGAAAGAAG
CAGCACTCCCCACTGTACGATGCCTTCGGGAAGACTCAGTGGTGCCAATGCAGCTGCTGCTGATGGCCCT
GGCATTTCACAGCTTGGCGAAGTGGCTCCTCTCCCCACCCTGTCTGCTCCTGTGATGGAGCCCCTCATTA
ATTCTGAGCCTTCCACTGGTGTGACTGAGCCGCTAACGCCTCATCAGCCAAACCACCAGCCCTCCTTCCT
CACCTCTCCTCAAGACCTTGCCTCTTCTCCAATGGAAGAAGATGAGCAGCATTCTGAAGCAGATGAGCCT
CCATCAGACGAACCCCTATCTGATGACCCCCTGTCACCTGCTGAGGAGAAATTGCCCCACATTGATGAGT
ATTGGTCAGACAGTGAGCACATCTTTTTGGATGCAAATATTGGTGGGGTGGCCATCGCACCTGCTCACGG
CTCGGTTTTGATTGAGTGTGCCCGGCGGGAGCTGCACGCTACCACTCCTGTTGAGCACCCCAACCGTAAT
CATCCAACCCGCCTCTCCCTTGTCTTTTACCAGCACAAAAACCTAAATAAGCCCCAACATGGTTTTGAAC
TAAACAAGATTAAGTTTGAGGCTAAAGAAGCTAAGAATAAGAAAATGAAGGCCTCAGAGCAAAAAGACCA
GGCAGCTAATGAAGGTCCAGAACAGTCCTCTGAAGTAAATGAATTGAACCAAATTCCTTCTCATAAAGCA
TTAACATTAACCCATGACAATGTTGTCACCGTGTCCCCTTATGCTCTCACACACGTTGCGGGGCCCTATA
ACCATTGGGTCTGTAGGATAAGGGCGAATTCTGCAGATATCCATCACACTGGCGGCCGCGACTACAAGGA
TGACGATGACAAGGATTACAAAGACGACGATGATAAGGACTATAAGGATGATGACGACAAATAATAGCAA
TTCCTCGACGACTGCATAGGGTTACCCCCCTCTCCCTCCCCCCCCCCTAACGTTACTGGCCGAAGCCGCT
TGGAATAAGGCCGGTGTGCGTTTGTCTATATGTTATTTTCCACCATATTGCCGTCTTTTGGCAATGTGAG
GGCCCGGAAACCTGGCCCTGTCTTCTTGACGAGCATTCCTAGGGGTCTTTCCCCTCTCGCCAAAGGAATG
CAAGGTCTGTTGAATGTCGTGAAGGAAGCAGTTCCTCTGGAAGCTTCTTGAAGACAAACAACGTCTGTAG
CGACCCTTTGCAGGCAGCGGAACCCCCCACCTGGCGACAGGTGCCTCTGCGGCCAAAAGCCACGTGTATA
AGATACACCTGCAAAGGCGGCACAACCCCAGTGCCACGTTGTGAGTTGGATAGTTGTGGAAAGAGTCAAA
TGGCTCTCCTCAAGCGTATTCAACAAGGGGCTGAAGGATGCCCAGAAGGTACCCCATTGTATGGGATCTG
ATCTGGGGCCTCGGTGCACATGCTTTACATGTGTTTAGTCGAGGTTAAAAAACGTCTAGGCCCCCCGAAC
CACGGGGACGTGGTTTTCCTTTGAAAAACACGATGATAATGACCATGGTGAGCAAGCAGATCCTGAAGAA
CACCGGCCTGCAGGAGATCATGAGCTTCAAGGTGAACCTGGAGGGCGTGGTGAACAACCACGTGTTCACC
ATGGAGGGCTGCGGCAAGGGCAACATCCTGTTCGGCAACCAGCTGGTGCAGATCCGCGTGACCAAGGGCG
CCCCCCTGCCCTTCGCCTTCGACATCCTGAGCCCCGCCTTCCAGTACGGCAACCGCACCTTCACCAAGTA
CCCCGAGGACATCAGCGACTTCTTCATCCAGAGCTTCCCCGCCGGCTTCGTGTACGAGCGCACCCTGCGC
TACGAGGACGGCGGCCTGGTGGAGATCCGCAGCGACATCAACCTGATCGAGGGGATGTTCGTGTACCGCG
TGGAGTACAAGGGCCGCAACTTCCCCAACGACGGCCCCGTGATGAAGAAGACCATCACCGGCCTGCAGCC
CAGCTTCGAGGTGGTGTACATGAACGACGGCGTGCTGGTGGGCCAGGTGATCCTGGTGTACCGCCTGAAC
AGCGGCAAGTTCTACAGCTGCCACATGCGCACCCTGATGAAGAGCAAGGGCGTGGTGAAGGACTTCCCCG
AGTACCACTTCATCCAGCACCGCCTGGAGAAGACCTACGTGGAGGACGGCGGCTTCGTAGAGCAGCACGA
GACCGCCATCGCCCAGCTGACCAGCCTGGGCAAGCCCCTGGGCAGCCTGCACGAGTGGGTGTAAGCTCGA
GCATGCATCTAGAGGGCCCTATTCCCTTTAGTGAGGGTTAATTGCTAGAGCTCGCTGATCAGCCTCGACT
GTGCCTTCTAGTTGCCAGCCATCTGTTGTTTGCCCCTCCCCCGTGCCTTCCTTGACCCTGGAAGGTGCCA
CTCTCACTGTCCTTTCCTAATAAAATGAGGAAATTGCATCGCATTGTCTGAGTAGGTGTCATTCTATTCT
GGGGGGTGGGGTGGGGCAGGACAGCAAGGGGGAGGATTGGGAAGACAATAGCAGGCATGCTGGGGCGCCG
GCGCGCGTAAATTGTAAGCGTTAATATTTTGTTAAAATTCGCGTTAAATTTTTGTTAAATCAGCTCATTT
TTTAACCAATAGGCCGAAATCGGCAAAATCCCTTATAAATCAAAAGAATAGACCGAGATAGGGT
[37 nt withheld, positions 5525-5561]
AAAGAACGTGGACTCCAACGTCAAAGG
[49 nt withheld, positions 5589-5637]
T
[91 nt withheld, positions 5639-5729]
G
[124 nt withheld, positions 5731-5854]
CAGGTGGCACTTTTCGGGGAAATGTGCGCGGAACCCCTATTTGTTTATTTTTCTAAATACATTCAAATAT
GTATCCGCTCATGAGACAATAACCCTGATAAATGCTTCAATAATATTGAAAAAGGAAGAATCCTGAGGCG
GAAAGAACCAGCTGTGGAATGTGTGTCAGTTAGGGTGTGGAAAGTCCCCAGGCTCCCCAGCAGGCAGAAG
TATGCAAAGCATGCATCTCAATTAGTCAGCAACCAGGTGTGGAAAGTCCCCAGGCTCCCCAGCAGGCAGA
AGTATGCAAAGCATGCATCTCAATTAGTCAGCAACCATAGTCCCGCCCCTAACTCCGCCCAGTTCCGCCC
ATTCTCCGCCCCATGGCTGACTAATTTTTTTTATTTATGCAGAGGCCGAGGCCGCCTCGGCCTCTGAGCT
ATTCCAGAAGTAGTGAGGAGGCTTTTTTGGAGGCCTAGGCTTTTGCAAAGATCGATCAAGAGACAGGATG
AGGATCGTTTCGCATGATTGAACAAGATGGATTGCACGCAGGTTCTCCGGCCGCTTGGGTGGAGAGGCTA
TTCGGCTATGACTGGGCACAACAGACAATCGGCTGCTCTGATGCCGCCGTGTTCCGGCTGTCAGCGCAGG
GGCGCCCGGTTCTTTTTGTCAAGACCGACCTGTCCGGTGCCCTGAATGAACTGCAAGACGAGGCAGCGCG
GCTATCGTGGCTGGCCACGACGGGCGTTCCTTGCGCAGCTGTGCTCGACGTTGTCACTGAAGCGGGAAGG
GACTGGCTGCTATTGGGCGAAGTGCCGGGGCAGGATCTCCTGTCATCTCACCTTGCTCCTGCCGAGAAAG
TATCCATCATGGCTGATGCAATGCGGCGGCTGCATACGCTTGATCCGGCTACCTGCCCATTCGACCACCA
AGCGAAACATCGCATCGAGCGAGCACGTACTCGGATGGAAGCCGGTCTTGTCGATCAGGATGATCTGGAC
GAAGAACATCAGGGGCTCGCGCCAGCCGAACTGTTCGCCAGGCTCAAGGCGAGCATGCCCGACGGCGAGG
ATCTCGTCGTGACCCATGGCGATGCCTGCTTGCCGAATATCATGGTGGAAAATGGCCGCTTTTCTGGATT
CATCGACTGTGGCCGGCTGGGTGTGGCGGACCGCTATCAGGACATAGCGTTGGCTACCCGTGATATTGCT
GAAGAACTTGGCGGCGAATGGGCTGACCGCTTCCTCGTGCTTTACGGTATCGCCGCTCCCGATTCGCAGC
GCATCGCCTTCTATCGCCTTCTTGACGAGTTCTTCTGAGCGGGACTCTGGGGTTCGAAATGACCGACCAA
GCGACGCCCAACCTGCCATCACGAGATTTCGATTCCACCGCCGCCTTCTATGAAAGGTTGGGCTTCGGAA
TCGTTTTCCGGGACGCCGGCTGGATGATCCTCCAGCGCGGGGATCTCATGCTGGAGTTCTTCGCCCACCC
TAGGGGGAGGCTAACTGAAACACGGAAGGAGACAATACCGGAAGGAACCCGCGCTATGACGGCAATAAAA
AGACAGAATAAAACGCACGGTGTTGGGTCGTTTGTTCATAAACGCGGGGTTCGGTCCCAGGGCTGGCACT
CTGTCGATACCCCACCGAGACCCCATTGGGGCCAATACGCCCGCGTTTCTTCCTTTTCCCCACCCCACCC
CCCAAGTTCGGGTGAAGGCCCAGGGCTCGCAGCCAACGTCGGGGCGGCAGGCCCTGCCATAGCCTCAGGT
TACTCATATATACTTTAGATTGATTTAAAACTTCATTTTTAATTTAAAAGGATCTAGGTGAAGATCCTTT
TTGATAATCTCATGACCAAAATCCCTTAACGTGAGTTTTCGTTCCACTGAGCGTCAGACCCCGTAGAAAA
GATCAAA
