>Addgene plasmid #83570 | pIRES-hrGFP II-TET1_CD | depositor partial sequence | sequence record 181939 | Reverse sequencing primer (for 3' end of insert)
TTGTCATCGTCATCCTTGTAGTCGCGGCCGCCAGTGTGATGGATATCTGCAGAATTCGCCCTTATCCTAC
AGACCCAATGGTTATAGGGCCCCGCAACGTGTGTGAGAGCATAAGGGGACACGGTGACAACATTGTCATG
GGTTAATGTTAATGCTTTATGAGAAGGAATTTGGTTCAATTCATTTACTTCAGAGGACTGTTCTGGACCT
TCATTAGCTGCCTGGTCTTTTTGCTCTGAGGCCTTCATTTTCTTATTCTTAGCTTCTTTAGCCTCAAACT
TAATCTTGTTTAGTTCAAAACCATGTTGGGGCTTATTTAGGTTTTTGTGCTGGTAAAAGACAAGGGAGAG
GCGGGTTGGATGATTACGGTTGGGGTGCTCAACAGGAGTGGTAGCGTGCAGCTCCCGCCGGGCACACTCA
ATCAAAACCGAGCCGTGAGCAGGTGCGATGGCCACCCCACCAATATTTGCATCCAAAAAGATGTGCTCAC
TGTCTGACCAATACTCATCAATGTGGGGCAATTTCTCCTCAGCAGGTGACAGGGGGTCATCAGATAGGGG
TTCGTCTGATGGAGGCTCATCTGCTTCAGAATGCTGCTCATCTTCTTCCATTGGAGAAGAGGCAAGGTCT
TGAGGAGAGGTGAGGAAGGAGGGCTGGTGGTTTGGCTGATGAGGCGTTAGCGGCTCAGTCACACCAGTGG
AAGGCTCAGAATTAATGAGGGGCTCCATCACAGGAGCAGACAGGGTGGGGAGAGGAGCCACTTCGCCAAG
CTGTGAAATGCCAGGGCCATCAGC
