>Addgene plasmid #83570 | pIRES-hrGFP II-TET1_CD | depositor partial sequence | sequence record 191048 | Forward sequencing primer (for 5' end of insert)
TAATACGACTCACTATAGGGAGACCCAAGCTTCTGGAGGCCCGGGCTTTCAGGGTACCGAAGAAGGATCC
ACTAGTAACGGCCGCCAGTGTGCTGGAATTCGCCCTTACCATGGCTAAAGATTCTGAACTGCCCACCTGC
AGCTGTCTTGATCGAGTTATACAAAAAGACAAAGGCCCATATTATACACACCTTGGGGCAGGACCAAGTG
TTGCTGCTGTCAGGGAAATCATGGAGAATAGGTATGGTCAAAAAGGAAACGCAATAAGGATAGAAATAGT
AGTGTACACCGGTAAAGAAGGGAAAAGCTCTCATGGGTGTCCAATTGCTAAGTGGGTTTTAAGAAGAAGC
AGTGATGAAGAAAAAGTTCTTTGTTTGGTCCGGCAGCGTACAGGCCACCACTGTCCAACTGCTGTGATGG
TGGTGCTCATCATGGTGTGGGATGGCATCCCTCTTCCAATGGCCGACCGGCTATACACAGAGCTCACAGA
GAATCTAAAGTCATACAATGGGCACCCTACCGACAGAAGATGCACCCTCAATGAAAATCGTACCTGTACA
TGTCAAGGAATTGATCCAGAGACTTGTGGAGCTTCATTCTCTTTTGGCTGTTCATGGAGTATGTACTTTA
ATGGCTGTAAGTTTGGTAGAAGCCCAAGCCCCAGAAGATTTAGAATTGATCCAAGCTCTCCCTTACATGA
AAAAAACCTTGAAGATAACTTACAGAGTTTGGCTACACGATTAGCTCCAATTTATAAGCAGTATGCTCCA
GTAGCTTACCAAAATCA
